>Addgene plasmid #34416 | KHBD00290 | depositor partial sequence | sequence record 40983 | KHBD00290 sequence 2064 bps
ATGACTAACCATCGGCGAGTGCGCAAGGATTGCTATGAGAGCAGATTGCATGATATAGCCAAAACGTGTG
CCATGAAGGAGAAAAGCAAAAATGCGGCACGCACGCGACGTGAAAAGGAAAACACGGAATTCTGTGAATT
GGCCAAATTACTGCCGCTGCCGGCGGCGATTACTTCGCAACTGGACAAGGCCTCCGTCATCCGGCTGACC
ACGTCGTATTTGAAAATGCGCCAAGTCTTTCCCGATGGTCTTGGCGAAGCCTGGGGCTCATCGCCTGCCA
TGCAACGCGGCGCCACCATCAAGGAGCTGGGCTCCCATCTGCTGCAGACGCTGGACGGATTCATCTTCGT
GGTGGCTCCGGATGGCAAAATCATGTACATCTCGGAAACGGCCTCCGTGCATTTGGGCCTCAGTCAGGTT
GAGCTGACGGGCAACTCGATATTCGAGTACATACACAACTACGATCAGGACGAGATGAATGCCATTTTGT
CGCTGCATCCGCACATCAACCAGCATCCACTCGCCCAGACGCACACGCCCATCGGCAGTCCCAATGGCGT
CCAGCATCCATCCGCCTACGACCACGATCGCGGATCGCACACCATCGAGATCGAGAAGACCTTCTTCCTG
CGCATGAAGTGCGTCCTGGCCAAAAGGAACGCGGGCCTCACCACCTCCGGATTTAAGGTGATACACTGCT
CCGGCTATCTGAAGGCTCGCATCTATCCCGATCGCGGGGATGGACAGGGCAGCCTCATCCAGAATCTCGG
CCTGGTGGCCGTCGGTCACTCGCTGCCTTCATCCGCCATCACGGAAATCAAGCTGCACCAGAATATGTTC
ATGTTCCGGGCCAAGCTGGACATGAAGCTCATCTTCTTCGATGCACGCGTATCGCAGCTAACAGGATACG
AGCCGCAGGACCTCATCGAGAAGACCCTGTATCAGTATATCCACGCCGCGGACATCATGGCCATGCGCTG
CTCTCATCAAATCCTGCTGTACAAAGGACAAGTGACCACCAAGTACTACCGCTTCCTCACCAAAGGCGGC
GGCTGGGTGTGGGTGCAGTCGTACGCGACACTGGTGCACAATTCGCGATCCTCGCGAGAAGTGTTCATCG
TGAGCGTGAACTATGTGCTGAGCGAACGAGAGGTGAAAGACTTGGTGCTGAACGAGATTCAGACGGGCGT
TGTGAAGCGGGAGCCCATATCGCCGGCGGCTCAAGCGGCACAGGCAGCTCAAGCGGCCCAAGCGGCCCAA
GCGGCACAGGCGGCACAGGCGGCACATGTGGCTCAAGCGGTGCAGGCCCAGGTGGTGGTGGTGCCCCAGC
AGTCGGTGGTGGTGCAGCCGCAGTGCGCCGGAGCAACGGGTCAGCCGGTGGGTCCGGGTACGCCAGTTAG
TCTGGCCCTCAGTGCAAGTCCCAAGCTGGATCCGTATTTCGAGCCAGAGCTGCCGCTGCAGCCGGCCGTA
ACGCCCGTGCCCCCAACGAATAATAGTAGTAGTAGTAGCAACAATAACAACGGCGTGTGGCACCACCATC
ATGTGCAACAGCAGCAGCAGTCCGGCAGCATGGATCACGATAGCCTGAGTTACACGCAGCTTTATCCGCC
CTTGAACGACCTGGTGGTGAGCTCGAGCAGCAGTGTGGGCGGTGGCACCGCCTCAAGTGCGGGCGGTGGA
TCCAGTGCGTCGGCCTCGTCCTCCGGCGTTTACTCCACGGAGATGCAGTATCCGGACACGACCACCGGCA
ACCTGTACTACAATAACAACAATCACTATTACTATGACTACGATGCGACGGTGGATGTGGCCACCTCGAT
GATACGCCCATTCTCGGCCAATTCGAATAGCTGCTCGAGCAGTTCGGAGAGCGAAAGGCAGCTGTCCACC
GGAAATGCCTCGATTGTGAACGAAACATCGCCCTCACAGACGACCTACAGCGATCTGAGTCACAACTTCG
AGCTGAGCTACTTCTCCGACAACAGTTCGCAACAGCATCAGCATCAGCAGCAGCAGCAGCATCTGATGGA
GCAGCAGCATCTGCAATACCAATACGCCACCTGG
