>Addgene plasmid #34416 | KHBD00290 | addgene partial sequence | sequence record 42149 | M13-Rev 5'-CAGGAAACAGCTATGACC-3'
GATTTTATTTTGACTGATAGTGACCTGTTCGTTGCAACAAATTGATAAGCAATGCTTTCTTATAATGCCA
ACTTTGTACAAGAAAGTTGGCAACCAGGTGGCGTATTGGTATTGCAGATGCTGCTGCTCCATCAGATGCT
GCTGCTGCTGCTGATGCTGATGCTGTTGCGAACTGTTGTCGGAGAAGTAGCTCAGCTCGAAGTTGTGACT
CAGATCGCTGTAGGTCGTCTGTGAGGGCGATGTTTCGTTCACAATCGAGGCATTTCCGGTGGACAGCTGC
CTTTCGCTCTCCGAACTGCTCGAGCAGCTATTCGAATTGGCCGAGAATGGGCGTATCATCGAGGTGGCCA
CATCCACCGTCGCATCGTAGTCATAGTAATAGTGATTGTTGTTATTGTAGTACAGGTTGCCGGTGGTCGT
GTCCGGATACTGCATCTCCGTGGAGTAAACGCCGGAGGACGAGGCCGACGCACTGGATCCACCGCCCGCA
CTTGAGGCGGTGCCACCGCCCACACTGCTGCTCGAGCTCACCACCAGGTCGTTCAAGGGCGGATAAAGCT
GCGTGTAACTCAGGCTATCGTGATCCATGCTGCCGGACTGCTGCTGCTGTTGCACATGATGGTGGTGCCA
CACGCCGTTGTTATTGTTGCTACTACTACTACTATTATTCGTTGGGGGCACGGGCGTTACGGCCGGCTGC
AGCGGCAGCTCTGGCTCGAAATACGGATCC
