[The description below was written by a language model from this plasmid's Addgene catalogue record.]
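Description:
KHBD00290 is a Gateway entry-type clone built in the pDONR221 donor vector backbone (Invitrogen), carrying the open reading frame of the Drosophila melanogaster gene single-minded (sim, CG7771). The backbone is listed as about 2.5 kb without insert and the insert as roughly 2.1 kb. The plasmid is maintained in E. coli as a high-copy plasmid under kanamycin selection. No feature table accompanies the record, so individual elements such as the origin of replication and the recombination sites are not itemised. A pDONR221-derived clone made by Gateway cloning would normally have its insert flanked by attL sites, and the use of M13 forward and reverse sequencing primers fits the standard primer sites flanking the cloning region of this backbone.

The payload is the sim coding sequence alone. As a donor/entry vector, the construct is not designed to express the gene, and the record lists no promoter, tag or reporter. sim encodes a transcription factor; one of its recorded aliases, bHLHe16, reflects its classification as a basic helix-loop-helix protein. The depositor notes that ORFs in this collection were cloned open-ended, without a stop codon. After recombinational transfer into a destination vector, the ORF can therefore be read through into a C-terminal fusion partner supplied by that vector.

The clone belongs to a collection associated with a study on automated protein-DNA interaction screening of Drosophila regulatory elements. Its intended role is therefore as a shuttle source of the sim ORF, to be moved by Gateway recombination into expression or screening vectors of the user's choice. The record does not state which destination vectors were used.
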