Addgene plasmid #34416: KHBD00290
Depositing lab: Bart Deplancke. Depositing organization: Swiss Federal Institute of Technology (EPFL). Publication: Automated protein-DNA interaction screening of Drosophila regulatory elements. Korneel Hens, Jean-Daniel Feuz, Alina Isakova, Antonina Lagovitina, Andreas Massouras, Julien Bryois, Patrick Callaerts, Susan E. Celniker, Bart Deplancke. Nat Methods. 2011 Oct 30;8(12):1065-70. 10.1038/nmeth.1763 PubMed 22037703.
Backbone
  Vector backbone: pDONR221
  Backbone manufacturer: Invitrogen
  Backbone size w/o insert (bp): 2536
  Vector type: Gateway Donor Vector
Growth in bacteria
  Bacterial resistance: Kanamycin, 50 μg/mL
  Growth temperature: 37°C
  Growth strain: DH5alpha
  Copy number: High Copy
Gene/Insert
  Gene/Insert name: CG7771 (alt names: FBgn0004666; sim; single-minded)
  Species: D. melanogaster (fly)
  Insert size (bp): 2064
  Entrez Gene: sim (a.k.a. Dmel_CG7771, 0483/09, 0716/08, 0899/14, 0953/08, 1002/10, 1034/02, 1050/13, 1110/04, 1111/10, 1330/08, 1479/04, CG7771, Dmel\CG7771, S8, SIM, Sim, bHLHe16, l(3)87Ea, l(3)E320, l(3)RD, l(3)S8, l(3)s8, schm, shm)
  Cloning method: Gateway Cloning
  Sequencing primers: 5′ M13F; 3′ M13R
Terms and licenses: Academic/Nonprofit Terms; Industry Terms: Not Available to Industry
Depositor comments: Please note that the ORFs in this collection were cloned open-ended (without a stop codon).
How to cite: KHBD00290 was a gift from Bart Deplancke (Addgene plasmid # 34416 ; http://n2t.net/addgene:34416 ; RRID:Addgene_34416)
